Addgene plasmid #85704: pSGEMKv10.1
Purpose: Xenopus laevis oocyte expression of Kv10.1
Depositing lab: Luis Pardo. Depositing organization: Max Planck Institute for Multidisciplinary Sciences. Publication: C-terminal domains implicated in the functional surface expression of potassium channels. Jenke M, Sanchez A, Monje F, Stuhmer W, Weseloh RM, Pardo LA. EMBO J. 2003 Feb 3;22(3):395-403. 10.1093/emboj/cdg035 PubMed 12554641.
Backbone
  Vector backbone: pSGEM
  Vector type: Xenopus expression
Growth in bacteria
  Bacterial resistance: Ampicillin, 100 μg/mL
  Growth temperature: 37°C
  Growth strain: DH5alpha
  Copy number: High Copy
Gene/Insert
  Gene/Insert name: KCNH1 (alt name: Eag1)
  Species: H. sapiens (human)
  Insert size (bp): 3000
  Entrez Gene: KCNH1 (a.k.a. EAG, EAG1, Kv10.1, TMBTS, ZLS1, h-eag, hEAG, hEAG1)
  Cloning method: Restriction Enzyme; 5′ cloning site unknown (unknown if destroyed); 3′ cloning site unknown (unknown if destroyed)
  Sequencing primers: 5′ M13-F20; 3′ pBluescript-KS
Terms and licenses: Academic/Nonprofit Terms; Industry Terms: Not Available to Industry
Depositor comments: pSGEM vector, 3118 bp, engineered by Michael Hollmann & Dorothea Gremmels, March 1994. pSGEM is based on the pGEMHE-MCS vector (3096 bp) engineered by M.Hollmann. pGEMHE-MCS itself is based on the pGEMHE vector (3022 bp) which in turn is derived from pGEM-3Z of Promega (2743 bp) See also Liman,E.R., Tytgat,J. and Hess,P. Neuron (1992) Vol.9, pp.861-871
How to cite: pSGEMKv10.1 was a gift from Luis Pardo (Addgene plasmid # 85704 ; http://n2t.net/addgene:85704 ; RRID:Addgene_85704)
