[The description below was written by a language model from this plasmid's Addgene catalogue record and pLannotate feature annotations shown in this document.]
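Description:
pSGEMKv10.1 is a Xenopus laevis oocyte expression plasmid of about 6.1 kb carrying the voltage-gated potassium channel Kv10.1 (KCNH1, also called Eag1) in the pSGEM backbone. According to the depositor's notes, pSGEM is a roughly 3.1 kb vector descended from pGEM-3Z by way of pGEMHE and pGEMHE-MCS. It is maintained in E. coli as a high-copy plasmid through a ColE1/pUC-type origin and is selected with ampicillin via the β-lactamase gene. Residual lac promoter/operator and lacZα fragments, along with short rop, bom and lacI fragments, are remnants of the parental cloning vectors.

The payload is an in vitro transcription cassette rather than a eukaryotic promoter-driven unit. A T7 promoter spanning the sequence origin reads into the 5' UTR of the Xenopus major β-globin gene, followed by the approximately 2.9 kb channel open reading frame and then the Xenopus β-globin 3' UTR, with polylinker fragments flanking the insert. An SP6 promoter lies downstream in the opposite orientation. The globin UTRs are the characteristic feature of the pGEMHE family: they are generally included to improve stability and translation of synthetic cRNA after injection into oocytes. The short hit annotated as a chicken β-actin promoter fragment is only about 20 nt and is probably an incidental match.

The catalogue lists the insert as human KCNH1, whereas the automated annotation matched the coding sequence to the rat Kcnh1 entry. This may simply reflect high conservation between orthologues, but the record does not settle it. The cloning sites are not recorded. The construct is intended for producing Kv10.1 cRNA for functional expression in oocytes, typically for electrophysiological study of the channel.
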