Features (pLannotate 1.2.2; 19 found; start..end, strand, type, name):
     10..27      +  misc_feature   MCS (fragment): pUC18/19 multiple cloning site
     34..76      +  5'UTR          Xenopus globin 5'-UTR: translational enhancer from the 5'-UTR of the major beta-globin gene of Xenopus laevis
     90..107     +  misc_feature   MCS (fragment): pBluescript multiple cloning site
    145..3030    +  CDS            Kcnh1: KCNH1_RAT - Also known as Eag From Rattus norvegicus (Rat).
   3101..3161    +  misc_feature   MCS (fragment): pBluescript multiple cloning site
   3183..3308    +  3'UTR          Xenopus globin 3'-UTR: 3'-UTR of the major beta-globin gene of Xenopus laevis
   3346..3367    -  promoter       chicken β-actin promoter (fragment): No description available
   3417..3435    -  promoter       SP6 promoter: promoter for bacteriophage SP6 RNA polymerase
   3477..3493    -  protein_bind   lac operator: The lac repressor binds to the lac operator to inhibit transcription in E. coli. This inhibition can be relieved by adding lactose or isopropyl-β-D-thiogalactopyranoside (IPTG). lac repressor encoded by lacI
   3501..3531    -  promoter       lac promoter: promoter for the E. coli lac operon
   3546..3567    -  protein_bind   CAP binding site: CAP binding activates transcription in the presence of cAMP. E. coli catabolite activator protein
   3580..3672    -  CDS            lacI (fragment): lac repressor; lacI; The lac repressor binds to the lac operator to inhibit transcription in E. coli. This inhibition can be relieved by adding lactose or isopropyl-β-D-thiogalactopyranoside (IPTG).
   3855..4443    -  rep_origin     ori: high-copy-number ColE1/pMB1/pBR322/pUC origin of replication
   4614..5474    -  CDS            AmpR: β-lactamase; bla; confers resistance to ampicillin, carbenicillin, and related antibiotics
   5475..5579    -  promoter       AmpR promoter: bla
   5674..5709    +  CDS            rop (fragment): Rop protein, which maintains plasmids at low copy number; rop
   5811..5910    +  misc_feature   bom (fragment): basis of mobility region from pBR322
   5916..6073    -  CDS            lacZα (fragment): LacZα fragment of β-galactosidase; lacZ fragment
   6076..2       +  promoter       T7 promoter (across the origin): promoter for bacteriophage T7 RNA polymerase
>Addgene plasmid #85704 | pSGEMKv10.1 | depositor full sequence | sequence record 166310 | Full Sequence
GGGCGAATTAATTCGAGCTCGGTACCCAGCTTGCTTGTTCTTTTTGCAGAAGCTCAGAATAAACGCTCAA
CTTTGGCAGATCAATTCCCCCACCGCGGTGGCGGCCGGAATTCCGGGCCCGCCGGACCCCGAGCTGCTGG
GAGGATGACCATGGCTGGGGGCAGGAGGGGACTAGTGGCCCCTCAAAACACGTTTCTGGAGAATATTGTT
CGGCGGTCCAATGATACTAATTTTGTGTTGGGGAATGCTCAGATAGTGGACTGGCCTATTGTGTACAGCA
ATGATGGATTTTGCAAGCTGTCTGGCTATCACAGGGCAGAAGTGATGCAAAAAAGCAGCACCTGCAGTTT
TATGTATGGGGAGCTGACTGATAAAGACACGATTGAAAAAGTGCGGCAAACATTTGAGAACTATGAGATG
AATTCCTTTGAAATTCTGATGTACAAGAAGAACAGGACACCTGTGTGGTTCTTTGTGAAAATTGCTCCAA
TTCGAAACGAACAGGATAAAGTGGTTTTATTTCTTTGCACTTTCAGTGACATAACAGCTTTCAAACAGCC
AATTGAGGATGATTCATGTAAAGGCTGGGGGAAGTTTGCTCGGCTGACAAGAGCACTGACAAGCAGCAGG
GGTGTCCTGCAGCAGCTGGCTCCAAGCGTGCAAAAAGGCGAGAATGTCCACAAGCACTCCCGCCTGGCAG
AGGTCCTACAGCTGGGCTCAGACATCCTTCCCCAGTACAAGCAAGAGGCACCAAAGACTCCCCCTCACAT
CATCTTACATTATTGTGTTTTTAAGACCACGTGGGATTGGATCATCTTGATCTTGACCTTCTATACAGCC
ATCTTGGTCCCTTATAATGTCTCCTTCAAAACCAGGCAGAATAATGTGGCCTGGCTGGTTGTTGATAGCA
TCGTGGATGTTATCTTTTTGGTGGACATTGTGCTCAATTTTCATACCACCTTTGTTGGACCAGCAGGGGA
GGTGATTTCTGACCCCAAACTTATCCGCATGAACTACCTGAAGACGTGGTTTGTGATTGACCTTCTGTCC
TGTTTGCCATATGATGTCATCAACGCTTTTGAGAACGTGGATGAGGGCATCAGCAGCCTGTTCAGCTCTC
TAAAAGTTGTCCGGCTGCTCCGTCTTGGGCGAGTGGCCCGTAAGCTGGACCACTACATTGAATATGGAGC
TGCTGTGCTGGTCCTGCTGGTGTGTGTGTTTGGGCTGGCTGCACACTGGATGGCCTGCATCTGGTACAGC
ATTGGGGACTATGAGATCTTTGACGAGGACACCAAGACAATCCGCAACAACAGCTGGCTGTACCAACTAG
CGATGGACATTGGCACCCCTTACCAGTTTAATGGGTCTGGCTCAGGGAAGTGGGAAGGTGGTCCCAGCAA
GAATTCTGTCTACATCTCCTCGTTGTATTTCACAATGACCAGCCTCACCAGTGTGGGCTTTGGGAACATC
GCCCCATCCACAGACATTGAGAAGATCTTTGCAGTGGCCATCATGATGATTGGCTCACTTCTCTATGCCA
CCATCTTCGGGAATGTGACGACTATTTTCCAACAGATGTATGCCAACACCAACAGATACCATGAGATGCT
CAACAGTGTTCGGGACTTCCTGAAGCTCTACCAGGTGCCAAAAGGATTGAGTGAGCGAGTAATGGATTAT
ATTGTGTCCACTTGGTCCATGTCCAGAGGCATTGACACAGAGAAGGTCCTGCAGATCTGCCCCAAGGACA
TGAGAGCCGACATCTGCGTGCACCTGAACCGCAAGGTGTTCAAGGAGCACCCGGCCTTCCGGCTGGCCAG
TGATGGCTGCCTCCGGGCACTGGCCATGGAGTTCCAGACGGTGCACTGTGCCCCAGGGGACCTCATCTAC
CATGCAGGAGAGAGCGTTGACAGCCTCTGCTTTGTGGTTTCTGGCTCCCTGGAGGTGATCCAAGATGATG
AGGTGGTGGCCATTCTAGGAAAAGGAGACGTGTTTGGAGATGTGTTCTGGAAGGAAGCCACCCTTGCCCA
GTCCTGTGCCAATGTTAGGGCCTTGACCTACTGTGATCTGCATGTGATCAAGCGGGATGCCCTGCAGAAA
GTGCTGGAATTCTACACGGCCTTCTCCCATTCCTTCTCCCGGAACCTGATTCTGACGTACAACTTGAGGA
AGAGGATTGTGTTCCGGAAGATCAGCGATGTGAAACGTGAAGAGGAAGAACGCATGAAACGAAAGAATGA
GGCCCCCCTGATCTTGCCCCCGGACCACCCTGTCCGGCGCCTCTTCCAGAGATTCCGACAGCAGAAAGAG
GCCAGGCTGGCAGCTGAGAGAGGGGGCCGGGACCTGGATGACCTAGATGTGGAGAAGGGCAATGTCCTTA
CAGAGCATGCCTCCGCCAACCACAGCCTCGTGAAGGCCAGCGTGGTCACCGTGCGTGAGAGTCCTGCCAC
GCCCGTATCCTTCCAGGCAGCCTCCACCTCCGGGGTGCCAGACCACGCAAAGCTACAGGCGCCAGGGTCC
GAGTGCCTGGGCCCCAAGGGGGGCGGGGGCGATTGTGCCAAGCGCAAAAGCTGGGCCCGCTTCAAAGATG
CTTGCGGGAAGAGTGAGGACTGGAACAAGGTGTCCAAGGCTGAGTCGATGGAGACACTTCCCGAGAGGAC
AAAAGCGTCAGGCGAGGCCACACTGAAGAAGACAGACTCGTGTGACAGTGGCATCACCAAGAGCGACTTG
CGCCTGGACAACGTGGGTGAGGCCAGGAGTCCCCAGGATCGGAGTCCCATCCTGGCAGAGGTCAAGCATT
CGTTCTACCCCATCCCTGAGCAGACGCTGCAGGCCACAGTCCTGGAGGTGAGGCACGAGCTGAAGGAGGA
CATCAAGGCCTTAAACGCCAAAATGACCAATATTGAGAAACAGCTCTCTGAGATACTCAGGATATTAACT
TCCAGAAGATCCTCTCAGTCTCCTCAGGAGTTGTTTGAAATATCGAGGCCACAGTCCCCAGAATCAGAGA
GAGACATTTTTGGAGCCAGCTGAGAGGTCTATTTAAAAAAAAAGTCAGAGACAGATACCTCCAACCCTGC
CGTCACCACCACCCCTACCACCCGGGCTGCAGGAATTCGATATCAAGCTTATCGATACCGTCGACCTCGA
GGGGGGGCCCGAGCTTGATCTGGTTACCACTAAACCAGCCTCAAGAACACCCGAATGGAGTCTCTAAGCT
ACATAATACCAACTTACACTTTACAAAATGTTGTCCCCCAAAATGTAGCCATTCGTATCTGCTCCTAATA
AAAAGAAAGTTTCTTCACATTCTAAAAAAAAAAAAAAAAAAAAAAACCCCCCCCCCCCCCCCCCCCCCCC
CCCCCCCTGCAGGCATGCATTAATTAAAGGCCATGATGGCCAGCTAGCTTGAGTATTCTATAGTGTCACC
TAAATAGCTTGGCGTAATCATGGTCATAGCTGTTTCCTGTGTGAAATTGTTATCCGCTCACAATTCCACA
CAACATACGAGCCGGAAGCATAAAGTGTAAAGCCTGGGGTGCCTAATGAGTGAGCTAACTCACATTAATT
GCGTTGCGCTCACTGCCCGCTTTCCAGTCGGGAAACCTGTCGTGCCAGCTGCATTAATGAATCGGCCAAC
GCGCGGGGAGAGGCGGTTTGCGTATTGGGCGCTCTTCCGCTTCCTCGCTCACTGACTCGCTGCGCTCGGT
CGTTCGGCTGCGGCGAGCGGTATCAGCTCACTCAAAGGCGGTAATACGGTTATCCACAGAATCAGGGGAT
AACGCAGGAAAGAACATGTGAGCAAAAGGCCAGCAAAAGGCCAGGAACCGTAAAAAGGCCGCGTTGCTGG
CGTTTTTCGATAGGCTCCGCCCCCCTGACGAGCATCACAAAAATCGACGCTCAAGTCAGAGGTGGCGAAA
CCCGACAGGACTATAAAGATACCAGGCGTTTCCCCCTGGAAGCTCCCTCGTGCGCTCTCCTGTTCCGACC
CTGCCGCTTACCGGATACCTGTCCGCCTTTCTCCCTTCGGGAAGCGTGGCGCTTTCTCATAGCTCACGCT
GTAGGTATCTCAGTTCGGTGTAGGTCGTTCGCTCCAAGCTGGGCTGTGTGCACGAACCCCCCGTTCAGCC
CGACCGCTGCGCCTTATCCGGTAACTATCGTCTTGAGTCCAACCCGGTAAGACACGACTTATCGCCACTG
GCAGCAGCCACTGGTAACAGGATTAGCAGAGCGAGGTATGTAGGCGGTGCTACAGAGTTCTTGAAGTGGT
GGCCTAACTACGGCTACACTAGAAGGACAGTATTTGGTATCTGCGCTCTGCTGAAGCCAGTTACCTTCGG
AAAAAGAGTTGGTAGCTCTTGATCCGGCAAACAAACCACCGCTGGTAGCGGTGGTTTTTTTGTTTGCAAG
CAGCAGATTACGCGCAGAAAAAAAGGATCTCAAGAAGATCCTTTGATCTTTTCTACGGGGTCTGACGCTC
AGTGGAACGAAAACTCACGTTAAGGGATTTTGGTCATGAGATTATCAAAAAGGATCTTCACCTAGATCCT
TTTAAATTAAAAATGAAGTTTTAAATCAATCTAAAGTATATATGAGTAAACTTGGTCTGACAGTTACCAA
TGCTTAATCAGTGAGGCACCTATCTCAGCGATCTGTCTATTTCGTTCATCCATAGTTGCCTGACTCCCCG
TCGTGTAGATAACTACGATACGGGAGGGCTTACCATCTGGCCCCAGTGCTGCAATGATACCGCGAGACCC
ACGCTCACCGGCTCCAGATTTATCAGCAATAAACCAGCCAGCCGGAAGGGCCGAGCGCAGAAGTGGTCCT
GCAACTTTATCCGCCTCCATCCAGTCTATTAATTGTTGCCGGGAAGCTAGAGTAAGTAGTTCGCCAGTTA
ATAGTTTGCGCAACGTTGTTGGCATTGCTACAGGCATCGTGGTGTCACGCTCGTCGTTTGGTATGGCTTC
ATTCAGCTCCGGTTCCCAACGATCAAGGCGAGTTACATGATCCCCCATGTTGTGCAAAAAAGCGGTTAGC
TCCTTCGGTCCTCCGATCGTTGTCAGAAGTAAGTTGGCCGCAGTGTTATCACTCATGGTTATGGCAGCAC
TGCATAATTCTCTTACTGTCATGCCATCCGTAAGATGCTTTTCTGTGACTGGTGAGTACTCAACCAAGTC
ATTCTGAGAATAGTGTATGCGGCGACCGAGTTGCTCTTGCCCGGCGTCAATACGGGATAATACCGCGCCA
CATAGCAGAACTTTAAAAGTGCTCATCATTGGAAAACGTTCTTCGGGGCGAAAACTCTCAAGGATCTTAC
CGCTGTTGAGATCCAGTTCGATGTAACCCACTCGTGCACCCAACTGATCTTCAGCATCTTTTACTTTCAC
CAGCGTTTCTGGGTGAGCAAAAACAGGAAGGCAAAATGCCGCAAAAAAGGGAATAAGGGCGACACGGAAA
TGTTGAATACTCATACTCTTCCTTTTTCAATATTATTGAAGCATTTATCAGGGTTATTGTCTCATGAGCG
GATACATATTTGAATGTATTTAGAAAAATAAACAAATAGGGGTTCCGCGCACATTTCCCCGAAAAGTGCC
ACCTGACGTCTAAGAAACCATTATTATCATGACATTAACCTATAAAAATAGGCGTATCACGAGGCCCTTT
CGTCTCGCGCGTTTCGGTGATGACGGTGAAAACCTCTGACACATGCAGCTCCCGGAGACGGTCACAGCTT
GTCTGTAAGCGGATGCCGGGAGCAGACAAGCCCGTCAGGGCGCGTCAGCGGGTGTTGGCGGGTGTCGGGG
CTGGCTTAACTATGCGGCATCAGAGCAGATTGTACTGAGAGTGCACCATATGCGGTGTGAAATACCGCAC
AGATGCGTAAGGAGAAAATACCGCATCAGGCGCCATTCGCCATTCAGGCTGCGCAACTGTTGGGAAGGGC
GATCGGTGCGGGCCTCTTCGCTATTACGCCAGCTGGCGAAAGGGGGATGTGCTGCAAGGCGATTAAGTTG
GGTAACGCCAGGGTTTTCCCAGTCACGACGTTGTAAAACGACGGCCAGTGAATTGTAATACGACTCACTA
TA
