>Addgene plasmid #85704 | pSGEMKv10.1 | addgene partial sequence | sequence record 167488 | M13-F20 5'-TGTAAAACGACGGCCAGT-3'
TAGGGCGAATTAATTCGAGCTCGGTACCCAGCTTGCTTGTTCTTTTTGCAGAAGCTCAGAATAAACGCTC
AACTTTGGCAGATCAATTCCCCCCACCGCGGTGGCGGCCGGAATTCCGGGCCCGCCGGACCCCGAGCTGC
TGGGAGGATGACCATGGCTGGGGGCAGGAGGGGACTAGTGGCCCCTCAAAACACGTTTCTGGAGAATATT
GTTCGGCGGTCCAATGATACTAATTTTGTGTTGGGGAATGCTCAGATAGTGGACTGGCCTATTGTGTACA
GCAATGATGGATTTTGCAAGCTGTCTGGCTATCACAGGGCAGAAGTGATGCAAAAAAGCAGCACCTGCAG
TTTTATGTATGGGGAGCTGACTGATAAAGACACGATTGAAAAAGTGCGGCAAACATTTGAGAACTATGAG
ATGAATTCCTTTGAAATTCTGATGTACAAGAAGAACAGGACACCTGTGTGGTTCTTTGTGAAAATTGCTC
CAATTCGAAACGAACAGGATAAAGTGGTTTTATTTCTTTGCACTTTCAGTGACATAACAGCTTTCAAACA
GCCAATTGAGGATGATTCATGTAAAGGCTGGGGGAAGTTTGCTCGGCTGACAAGAGCACTGACAAGCAGC
AGGGGTGTCCTGCAGCAGCTGGCTCCAAGCGTGCAAAAAGGCGAGAATGTCCACAAGCACTCCCGCCTGG
CAGAGGTCCTACAGCTGGGCTCAGACATCCTTCCCCAGTACAAGCAAGAGGCACCAAAGACTCCCCCTCA
CATCATCTTACATTATTGTGTTTTTAAGACCACGTGGGATTGGATCATCTTGATCTTGACCTTCTATACA
GCCATCTTGGTCCCTTATAATGTCTCCTTCAAAACCAGGCAGAATAATGTGGCCTGGCTGGTTGTTGATA
GCATCGTGGATGTTATCTTTTTGGTGGACATTGTGCTCAATTTTCATACCACCTTTGTTGGACCAGCAGG
GGAGGTGATTTCTGACCCCAAACTTATCCGCATGAACT
